>Addgene plasmid #197785 | pJMC-1T | addgene full sequence | sequence record 390997 | Addgene NGS Result
GTCAGTGAGCGAGGAAGCGGAAGAGCGCCCACCTGCTTTTACCGGGCGCGCCGGAGTGAGACCGGCCGCA
TTAGGCACCCCAGGCTTTACACTTTATGCTTCCGGCTCGTATAATGTGTGGATTTTGAGTTAGGATCCGT
CGAGATTTTCAGGAGCTAAGGAAGCTAAAATGGAGAAAAAAATCACTGGATATACCACCGTTGATATATC
CCAATGGCATCGTAAAGAACATTTTGAGGCATTTCAGTCAGTCGCTCAATGTACCTATAACCAGACCGTT
CAGCTGGATATTACGGCCTTTTTAAAGACCGTAAAGAAAAATAAGCACAAGTTTTATCCGGCCTTTATTC
ACATTCTTGCCCGCCTGATGAATGCTCATCCGGAATTCCGTATGGCAATGAAAGACGGTGAGCTGGTGAT
ATGGGATAGTGTTCACCCTTGTTACACCGTTTTCCATGAGCAAACTGAAACGTTTTCATCGCTCTGGAGT
GAATACCACGACGATTTCCGGCAGTTTCTACACATATATTCGCAAGATGTGGCGTGTTACGGTGAAAACC
TGGCCTATTTCCCTAAAGGGTTTATTGAGAATATGTTTTTCGTTTCAGCCAATCCCTGGGTGAGTTTCAC
CAGTTTTGATTTAAACGTGGCCAATATGGACAACTTCTTCGCCCCCGTTTTCACCATGGGCAAATATTAT
ACGCAAGGCGACAAGGTGCTGATGCCGCTGGCGATTCAGGTTCATCATGCCGTTTGTGATGGCTTCCATG
TCGGCAGAATGCTTAATGAATTACAACAGTACTGCGATGAGTGGCAGGCGGGGCGTAATCTAGAGGATCC
GGCTTACTAAAAGCCAGATAACAGTATGCGTATTTGCGCGCTGATTTTTGCGGTATAAGAATATATACTG
ATATGTATACCCGAAGTATGTCAAAAGGAGGTATGCTATGAAGCAGCGTATTACAGTGACAGTTGACAGC
GACAGCTATCAGTTGCTCAAGGCATATATGATGTCAATATCTCCGGTCTGGTAAGCACAACCATGCAGAA
TGAAGCCCGTCGTCTGCGTGCCGAACGCTGGAAAGCGGAAAATCAGGAAGGGATGGCTGAGGTCGCCCGG
TTTATTGAAATGAACGGCTCTTTTGCTGACGAGAACAGGGGCTGGTGAAATGCAGTTTAAGGTTTACACC
TATAAAAGAGAGAGCCGTTATCGTCTGTTTGTGGATGTACAGAGTGATATTATTGACACGCCCGGGCGAC
GGATGGTGATCCCCCTGGCCAGTGCACGTCTGCTGTCAGATAAAGTCTCCCGTGAACTTTACCCGGTGGT
GCATATCGGGGATGAAAGCTGGCGCATGATGACCACCGATATGGCCAGTGTGCCGGTTTCCGTTATCGGG
GAAGAAGTGGCTGATCTCAGCCACCGCGAAAATGACATCAAAAACGCCATTAACCTGATGTTCTGGGGAA
TATAAGGTCTCTCGCTGAGCTCAGTGTTTTGCAGGTGTGATGAAAAGCCTTAGGGTCAGGTGGCACTTTT
CGGGGAAATGTGCGATGAACCCCTATTTGTTTATTTTTCTAAATACATTCAAATATGTATCCGCTAATGA
GACAATAACCCTGATAAATGCTTCAATTATATTGAAAAAGGAAGAGTATGAGTATCCAACATTTCCGTGT
CGCCCTTATTCCCTTTTTTGCGGCCTTCTGCCTTCCTGTTTTTGCTCACCCAGAAACGCTGGTGAAAGTA
AAAGATGCTGAAGATCAGTTGGGTGCCCGAGTGGGTTACATTGAACTGGATCTCAACAGCGGCAAAATCT
TAGAGAGTTTTCGCCCCGAAGAACGCTTCCCAATGATGAGCACTTTCAAAGTTCTGCTATGTGGCGCGGT
GTTATCCCGTATTGATGCTGGGCAAGAGCAACTCGGTCGCCGCATACACTATTCTCAGAATGACTTGGTT
GAGTATTCACCAGTCACAGAAAAGCATCTTACGGATGGCATGACAGTAAGAGAATTATGTAGTGCTGCCA
TAACCATGAGTGATAACACTGCGGCCAACTTACTTCTGACAACGATTGGAGGACCGAAGGAGCTAACCGC
TTTTTTGCACAACATGGGGGATCATGTAACTCGCCTTGATCGTTGGGAACCGGAGCTGAATGAAGCCATA
CCAAACGACGAGCGTGACACCACGATGCCTGTAGCAATGGCAACAACTCTCCGCAAACTATTAACTGGCG
AACTACTTACTCTTGCTTCACGCCAGCAACTCATTGACTGGATGGAGGCGGACAAAGTTGCAGGACCACT
TCTGCGCTCGGCACTTCCGGCTGGCTGGTTTATTGCTGATAAATCTGGAGCCGGTGAGCGTGGCTCTCGC
GGTATCATTGCAGCACTGGGGCCAGATGGTAAGCCCTCCCGTATCGTAGTTATCTACACGACGGGGAGTC
AGGCAACTATGGATGAACGAAATAGACAGATCGCTGAGATAGGTGCCTCACTGATTAAGCATTGGTAACT
GTCAGACGAAGGGAAATAAATAGTAGCCCGCCTGATGTGCGGGCTTTTTTTTGGTGGTGGTTACCAGTGT
CGCTTAGCTACCGTAGGTCCTCTTAGGCGGTCCGATTAGCGACATAGTCATCAATGCCTTGACGGCAAAA
TCCCTTAACGTGAGTTTTCGTTCCACTGAGCGTCAGACCCCGTAGAAAAGATCAAAGGATCTTCTTGAGA
TCCTTTTTTTCTGCGCGTAATCTGCTGCTTGCAAACAAAAAAACCACCGCTACCAGCGGTGGTTTGTTTG
CCGGATCAAGAGCTACTAACTCTTTTTCCGAAGGTAACTGGCTTCAGCAGAGCGCAGATACCAAATACTG
TTCTTCTAGTGTAGCCGTAGTTAGGCCACCACTTCAAGAACTCTGTAGCACCGCCTACATACCTCGCTCT
GCTAATCCTGTTACCAGTGGCTGCTGCCAGTGGCGATAAGTCGTGTCTTACCGGGTTGGACTCAAGACGA
TAGTTACCGGATAAGGCGCAGCGGTCGGGCTGAACGGGGGGTTCGTGCTCACAGCCCAGCTTGGAGCGAA
CGACCTACACCGAACTGAGATACCTACAGCGTGAGCTATGAGAAAGCGCCACGCTTCCCGAAGGGAGAAA
GGCGGACAGGTATCCGGTAAGCGGCAGGGTCGGAACAGGAGAGCGCACGAGGGAGCTTCCAGGGGGAAAC
GCCTGGTATCTTTATAGTCCTGTCGGGTTTCGCCACCTCTGACTTGAGCGTCGATTTTTGTGATGCTCGT
CAGGGGGGCGTAGCCTATGGAAAAACGCCAGCAACGCGGCCTTTTTACGGTTCCTGGCCTTTTGCTGGCC
TTTTGCTCACATGTTCTTTCCTGCGTTATCCCCTGATTCTGTGGATAACCGTATTACCGCCTTTGAGTGA
GCTGATACCGCTCGCCGCAGCCGAACGACCGAGCGCAGCGA
Features (pLannotate 1.2.2; 9 found; start..end, strand, type, name):
      1..23      +  rep_origin     RSF ori (fragment): Plasmids containing the RSF 1030 origin of replication can be propagated in E. coli cells that contain additional plasmids with compatible origins.
     86..116     +  promoter       lac UV5 promoter: E. coli lac promoter with an "up" mutation
    140..169     +  promoter       cat promoter (fragment): promoter of the E. coli cat gene encoding chloramphenicol acetyltransferase
    170..850     +  CDS            CmR: chloramphenicol acetyltransferase confers resistance to chloramphenicol
   1007..1165    +  CDS            ccdA (fragment): CCDA_ECO57 - Also known as H, letA. Experimental evidence at protein level: Swiss-Prot protein existence level 1. Antitoxin component of a type II toxin-antitoxin (TA) system which inhibits the post-segregational killing (PSK) of plasmid-free cells, also referred to as a plasmid addiction system. Binds to and blocks the activity of CcdB; will also remove bound CcdB protein from the CcdB-GyrA complex by forming a CcdA-CcdB complex, a process termed rejuvenation. Functions as a transcriptional corepressor for the ccdAB operon, repression also requires CcdB (By similarity). From Escherichia coli
   1170..1472    +  CDS            ccdB: CCDB_ECOLI - Also known as G, letB, letD. Experimental evidence at protein level: Swiss-Prot protein existence level 1. Toxic component of a type II toxin-antitoxin (TA) system, functioning in plasmid maintainence. Responsible for the post- segregational killing (PSK) of plasmid-free cells, also referred to as a plasmid addiction system. Half-life of over 2 hours. Cell killing by CcdB is accompanied by filamentation, defects in chromosome and plasmid segregation, defects in cell division, formation of anucleate cells, decreased DNA synthesis and plasmid loss. Interferes with the activity of DN
   1557..1657    +  promoter       AmpR promoter: bla
   1658..2518    +  CDS            AmpR: β-lactamase; bla; confers resistance to ampicillin, carbenicillin, and related antibiotics
   2725..3313    +  rep_origin     ori: high-copy-number ColE1/pMB1/pBR322/pUC origin of replication
