[The description below was written by a language model from this plasmid's Addgene catalogue record and pLannotate feature annotations shown in this document.]
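Description:
pJMC-1T is an empty destination vector of about 3.5 kb, catalogued as the "Level 1 Module 1T" acceptor in a modular vector toolkit and parts library built for plant genome engineering. The record gives no named backbone or vector type (the backbone is listed as self-made) and there is no insert. It serves as a cloning intermediate in E. coli rather than as a construct delivered directly to plants. No plant-active promoters, T-DNA borders or plant selection markers appear in the feature table.

The plasmid replicates from a high-copy ColE1/pUC-type origin. The annotated short fragment of an RSF origin is only about twenty bases long and is unlikely to be functional. The permanent backbone marker is AmpR (β-lactamase) under its own promoter. The remainder is a counter-selectable dropout cassette. It consists of a chloramphenicol acetyltransferase gene preceded by lac UV5 and cat promoter sequences, followed by a partial ccdA fragment and an intact ccdB toxin gene. CcdB poisons DNA gyrase and kills ordinary E. coli strains, so the empty vector must be maintained in a ccdB-tolerant strain, with chloramphenicol and ampicillin together ensuring the cassette is retained.

In destination vectors of this kind, an assembly reaction replaces the CmR–ccdB cassette with the desired part or transcriptional unit. Transformation into a standard ccdB-sensitive strain on ampicillin then removes unmodified vector and enriches for correct assemblies. The record does not state the restriction enzymes, overhangs or recombination sites that flank the cassette. It also does not say what the "1T" position signifies within the higher-level assembly scheme.
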