Addgene plasmid #197785: pJMC-1T
Purpose: (Empty Backbone) Level 1 Module 1T destination vector
Depositing lab: Daniel Voytas. Depositing organization: University of Minnesota. Publication: An extensible vector toolkit and parts library for advanced engineering of plant genomes. Chamness JC, Kumar J, Cruz AJ, Rhuby E, Holum MJ, Cody JP, Tibebu R, Gamo ME, Starker CG, Zhang F, Voytas DF. Plant Genome. 2023 Mar 9:e20312. doi: 10.1002/tpg2.20312. PubMed 36896468.
Backbone
  Vector backbone: Unspecified
  Backbone manufacturer: Self-made
  Vector type: Unspecified
Growth in bacteria
  Bacterial resistance: Chloramphenicol and Ampicillin, 25 & 100 μg/mL
  Growth temperature: 37°C
  Growth strain: ccdB Survival
  Copy number: High Copy
Gene/Insert
  Gene/Insert name: None
Terms and licenses: Academic/Nonprofit Terms; Industry Terms: Not Available to Industry
Depositor comments: Please visit https://www.biorxiv.org/content/10.1101/2022.10.15.511792v1 for bioRxiv preprint.
How to cite: pJMC-1T was a gift from Daniel Voytas (Addgene plasmid # 197785 ; http://n2t.net/addgene:197785 ; RRID:Addgene_197785)
